Addgene plasmid #65258: pCDH_Str-KDEL_ManII-SBP-EGFP
Purpose: synchronize trafficking of ManII from the ER (RUSH system)
Depositing lab: Franck Perez. Depositing organization: Institut Curie. Publication: Synchronization of secretory protein traffic in populations of cells. Boncompain G, Divoux S, Gareil N, de Forges H, Lescure A, Latreche L, Mercanti V, Jollivet F, Raposo G, Perez F. Nat Methods. 2012 Mar 11;9(5):493-8. doi: 10.1038/nmeth.1928. PubMed 22406856.
Backbone
  Vector backbone: pCDH-CMV-MCS-EF1-puro
  Backbone manufacturer: system biosciences
  Vector type: Lentiviral
  Selectable markers: Puromycin
Growth in bacteria
  Bacterial resistance: Ampicillin, 100 μg/mL
  Growth temperature: 37°C
  Growth strain: Stbl3
  Copy number: High Copy
Gene/Insert
  Gene/Insert name: Streptavidin-KDEL and truncated Mannosidase II (alt name: MAN2A1)
  Species: M. musculus (mouse)
  Mutation: contains only amino acids 1 to 116 of ManII
  Promoter: CMV
  Tag / fusion protein: Streptavidin Binding Protein (SBP) (C terminal on insert); EGFP (C terminal on insert)
  Cloning method: Unknown
  Sequencing primers: 5′ IRES-F; 3′ EGFP-N
Terms and licenses: Academic/Nonprofit Terms; Industry Terms: Not Available to Industry
Depositor comments: luminal tagging A350S mutation in EGFP, depositor states that this mutation does not affect plasmid function.
How to cite: pCDH_Str-KDEL_ManII-SBP-EGFP was a gift from Franck Perez (Addgene plasmid # 65258 ; http://n2t.net/addgene:65258 ; RRID:Addgene_65258)
