[The description below was written by a language model from this plasmid's Addgene catalogue record and pLannotate feature annotations shown in this document.]
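Description:
pCDH_Str-KDEL_ManII-SBP-EGFP is a third-generation-style HIV-1 lentiviral transfer plasmid built on the pCDH-CMV-MCS-EF1-puro backbone, carrying a bicistronic RUSH (retention using selective hooks) cassette for synchronizing secretory traffic. In bacteria it is maintained by a high-copy ColE1/pUC-type origin with ampicillin resistance. The viral portion consists of an RSV promoter fused to a truncated 5' LTR, the Ψ packaging signal with a partial gag region, the RRE, cPPT/CTS, WPRE and a truncated 3' LTR followed by an SV40 poly(A) signal and SV40 origin. These elements allow the genome to be packaged when helper functions are supplied in trans and then integrated into target mammalian cells. An internal EF-1α core promoter with an HTLV-derived leader drives puromycin N-acetyltransferase for selection of transduced cells.

The payload is transcribed from the CMV enhancer/promoter. The first open reading frame is the "hook": core streptavidin preceded by a short STIM1-derived segment, presumably acting as a signal sequence, and carrying, according to the name, a KDEL ER-retention motif that is not separately annotated. A chimeric intron and an EMCV IRES follow, directing translation of the "reporter": residues 1 to 116 of mouse mannosidase II (Man2a1), a truncated form of this Golgi enzyme, fused at its C terminus to streptavidin-binding peptide and EGFP. The SBP tag is listed in the record but not annotated in the feature table, and it probably occupies the gap between the ManII and EGFP features. The tags are luminal, so the reporter is held in the ER by binding to the streptavidin hook. In the RUSH system, adding biotin disrupts this interaction and releases a synchronous wave of fluorescent ManII towards the Golgi. The depositor notes an A350S change in EGFP that reportedly does not affect function.
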