Features (pLannotate 1.2.2; 34 found; start..end, strand, type, name):
     34..237     +  promoter       CMV promoter: human cytomegalovirus (CMV) immediate early promoter
    335..448     +  CDS            STIM1 (fragment): STIM1_HUMAN - Also known as GOK From Homo sapiens (Human).
    434..934     +  CDS            SAV_STRAV (fragment): Experimental evidence at protein level: Swiss-Prot protein existence level 1. The biological function of streptavidin is not known. Forms a strong non-covalent specific complex with biotin (one molecule of biotin per subunit of streptavidin). From Streptomyces avidinii.
   1027..1256    +  intron         chimeric intron: chimera between introns from adenovirus and immunoglobulin heavy chain genes
   1440..1902    +  misc_feature   IRES: internal ribosome entry site (IRES) of the encephalomyocarditis virus (EMCV)
   1929..2276    +  CDS            Man2a1 (fragment): MA2A1_MOUSE - Also known as Mana2. Experimental evidence at protein level: Swiss-Prot protein existence level 1. Catalyzes the first committed step in the biosynthesis of complex N-glycans. It controls conversion of high mannose to complex N- glycans; the final hydrolytic step in the N-glycan maturation pathway. From Mus musculus (Mouse).
   2427..3143    +  CDS            EGFP: EGFP is a basic (constitutively fluorescent) green fluorescent protein published in 1996, derived from Aequorea victoria. It is reported to be a rapidly-maturing weak dimer with moderate acid sensitivity.
   3190..3274    +  CDS            large T antigen (fragment): large T antigen from SV40 (simian virus 40)
   3346..3557    +  promoter       EF-1α core promoter: core promoter for human elongation factor EF-1α
   3570..3838    +  LTR            5' LTR (truncated): truncated 5' long terminal repeat (LTR) from human T-cell leukemia virus (HTLV) type 1
   3865..4464    +  CDS            PuroR: puromycin N-acetyltransferase; pac from Streptomyces alboniger; confers resistance to puromycin
   4471..5059    +  misc_feature   WPRE: woodchuck hepatitis virus posttranscriptional regulatory element
   5054..5161    +  CDS            nef (fragment): NEF_SIVS4 - Experimental evidence at protein level: Swiss-Prot protein existence level 1. Interferes with TCR signaling from the cell membrane. Interacts with CD247/TCRZ (TCR zeta chain) and exert potent down- regulation of cell surface TCR/CD3 complexes. From Simian immunodeficiency virus (isolate F236/smH4) (SIV-sm) (Simian immunodeficiency virus sooty mangabey monkey).
   5186..5366    +  LTR            5' LTR (truncated): truncated 5' long terminal repeat (LTR) from HIV-1
   5438..5559    +  polyA_signal   SV40 poly(A) signal: SV40 polyadenylation signal
   5599..5734    +  rep_origin     SV40 ori: SV40 origin of replication
   5791..5807    -  protein_bind   lac operator: The lac repressor binds to the lac operator to inhibit transcription in E. coli. This inhibition can be relieved by adding lactose or isopropyl-β-D-thiogalactopyranoside (IPTG). lac repressor encoded by lacI
   5815..5845    -  promoter       lac promoter: promoter for the E. coli lac operon
   5860..5881    -  protein_bind   CAP binding site: CAP binding activates transcription in the presence of cAMP. E. coli catabolite activator protein
   5894..5986    -  CDS            lacI (fragment): lac repressor; lacI; The lac repressor binds to the lac operator to inhibit transcription in E. coli. This inhibition can be relieved by adding lactose or isopropyl-β-D-thiogalactopyranoside (IPTG).
   6169..6757    -  rep_origin     ori: high-copy-number ColE1/pMB1/pBR322/pUC origin of replication
   6928..7788    -  CDS            AmpR: β-lactamase; bla; confers resistance to ampicillin, carbenicillin, and related antibiotics
   7789..7893    -  promoter       AmpR promoter: bla
   7988..8023    +  CDS            rop (fragment): Rop protein, which maintains plasmids at low copy number; rop
   8125..8224    +  misc_feature   bom (fragment): basis of mobility region from pBR322
   8230..8384    -  CDS            lacZα (fragment): LacZα fragment of β-galactosidase; lacZ fragment
   8398..8624    +  promoter       RSV promoter: Rous sarcoma virus enhancer/promoter
   8625..8805    +  LTR            5' LTR (truncated): truncated 5' long terminal repeat (LTR) from HIV-1
   8852..8977    +  misc_feature   HIV-1 Ψ: packaging signal of human immunodeficiency virus type 1
   8961..9299    +  CDS            HIV-1 gag (fragment): gag protein from human immunodeficiency virus 1; gag
   9470..9703    +  misc_feature   RRE: The Rev response element (RRE) of HIV-1 allows for Rev-dependent mRNA export from the nucleus to the cytoplasm.
  10080..10180   +  CDS            Rev (fragment): human immunodeficiency virus 1 (HIV-1) Rev protein; rev; enhances nuclear export of unspliced and incompletely spliced viral mRNAs
  10199..10315   +  misc_feature   cPPT/CTS: central polypurine tract and central termination sequence of HIV-1
  10328..33      +  enhancer       CMV enhancer (fragment) (across the origin): human cytomegalovirus immediate early enhancer
>Addgene plasmid #65258 | pCDH_Str-KDEL_ManII-SBP-EGFP | addgene full sequence | sequence record 424112 | Addgene NGS Result
TACATCTACGTATTAGTCATCGCTATTACCATGGTGATGCGGTTTTGGCAGTACATCAATGGGCGTGGAT
AGCGGTTTGACTCACGGGGATTTCCAAGTCTCCACCCCATTGACGTCAATGGGAGTTTGTTTTGGCACCA
AAATCAACGGGACTTTCCAAAATGTCGTAACAACTCCGCCCCATTGACGCAAATGGGCGGTAGGCGTGTA
CGGTGGGAGGTTTATATAAGCAGAGCTCGTTTAGTGAACCGTCAGATCGCCTGGAGACGCCATCCACGCT
GTTTTGACCTCCATAGAAGATTCTAGAGCTAGCGCTTAAGGCCTGTTAACCGGTATGGATGTATGCGTCC
GTCTTGCCCTGTGGCTCCTCTGGGGACTCCTCCTGCACCAGGGCCAGAGCCTCAGCCATAGTCACAGTGA
GAAGGCGACAGGAACCAGCTCGGGCGCCGGTTTAAACGACCCTAGCAAAGACTCAAAAGCTCAGGTGTCC
GCTGCCGAGGCTGGCATTACTGGAACATGGTACAATCAGCTCGGGAGCACCTTTATTGTGACTGCTGGAG
CCGATGGAGCCCTCACCGGAACATACGAATCTGCTGTGGGAAACGCCGAATCACGGTACGTCCTCACTGG
CCGATACGATAGTGCCCCTGCCACCGACGGATCTGGGACTGCCCTGGGATGGACTGTCGCTTGGAAAAAC
AACTACCGGAATGCTCATTCTGCCACAACATGGAGTGGACAGTACGTGGGAGGCGCTGAGGCTAGAATCA
ATACACAGTGGCTGCTCACATCTGGCACAACCGAGGCAAATGCTTGGAAATCCACCCTGGTGGGACATGA
CACATTCACCAAAGTGAAACCCTCCGCCGCTTCAATCGATGCCGCCAAAAAAGCCGGAGTCAACAACGGC
AATCCTCTGGATGCCGTCCAGCAGCTCGGACCGAAAGATGAACTGTGAGCGGCCGCATAGATAACTGATC
CAGTGTGCTGGAATTAATTCGCTGTCTGCGAGGGCCAGCTGTTGGGGTGAGTACTCCCTCTCAAAAGCGG
GCATGACTTCTGCGCTAAGATTGTCAGTTTCCAAAAACGAGGAGGATTTGATATTCACCTGGCCCGCGGT
GATGCCTTTGAGGGTGGCCGCGTCCATCTGGTCAGAAAAGACAATCTTTTTGTTGTCAAGCTTGAGGTGT
GGCAGGCTTGAGATCTGGCCATACACTTGAGTGACAATGACATCCACTTTGCCTTTCTCTCCACAGGTGT
CCACTCCCAGGTCCAACTGCAGGTCGAGCATGCATCTAGGGCGGCCAATTCCGCCCCTCTCCCCCCCCCC
CCTCTCCCTCCCCCCCCCCTAACGTTACTGGCCGAAGCCGCTTGGAATAAGGCCGGTGTGCGTTTGTCTA
TATGTTATTTTCCACCATATTGCCGTCTTTTGGCAATGTGAGGGCCCGGAAACCTGGCCCTGTCTTCTTG
ACGAGCATTCCTAGGGGTCTTTCCCCTCTCGCCAAAGGAATGCAAGGTCTGTTGAATGTCGTGAAGGAAG
CAGTTCCTCTGGAAGCTTCTTGAAGACAAACAACGTCTGTAGCGACCCTTTGCAGGCAGCGGAACCCCCC
ACCTGGCGACAGGTGCCTCTGCGGCCAAAAGCCACGTGTATAAGATACACCTGCAAAGGCGGCACAACCC
CAGTGCCACGTTGTGAGTTGGATAGTTGTGGAAAGAGTCAAATGGCTCTCCTCAAGCGTATTCAACAAGG
GGCTGAAGGATGCCCAGAAGGTACCCCATTGTATGGGATCTGATCTGGGGCCTCGGTGCACATGCTTTAC
ATGTGTTTAGTCGAGGTTAAAAAAACGTCTAGGCCCCCCGAACCACGGGGACGTGGTTTTCCTTTGAAAA
ACACGATGATAAGCTTGCCACAACCCGGGAGGCGCGCCATGAAGTTAAGTCGCCAGTTCACCGTGTTTGG
CAGCGCGATCTTCTGCGTCGTAATCTTCTCACTCTACCTGATGCTGGACAGGGGTCACTTGGACTACCCT
CGGGGCCCGCGCCAGGAGGGCTCCTTTCCGCAGGGCCAGCTTTCAATATTGCAAGAAAAGATTGACCATT
TGGAGCGTTTGCTCGCTGAGAACAACGAGATTATCTCAAATATCAGAGACTCAGTCATCAACCTGAGCGA
GTCTGTGGAGGACGGCCCGCGGGGGTCACCAGGCAACGCCAGCCAAGGCTCCATCCACCTCCACTCGCCA
CAGTTGGCCCTGCAGGCTGACCCCAGAGACTGTTTGGATCCCACCGGTCGCCACCGGAATTCCATGGACG
AGAAGACCACTGGTTGGCGAGGTGGACACGTTGTTGAAGGACTGGCTGGGGAACTTGAACAACTTCGTGC
ACGACTGGAGCATCACCCACAAGGTCAACGTGAACCACCTGCAGGTATGGTGAGCAAAGGCGAGGAGCTG
TTCACCGGGGTGGTGCCCATCCTGGTCGAGCTGGACGGCGACGTAAACGGCCACAAGTTCAGCGTGTCCG
GCGAGGGCGAGGGCGATGCCACCTACGGCAAGCTGACCCTGAAGTTCATCTGCACCACCGGCAAGCTGCC
CGTGCCCTGGCCCACCCTCGTGACCACCCTGACCTACGGCGTGCAGTGCTTCAGCCGCTACCCCGACCAC
ATGAAGCAGCACGACTTCTTCAAGTCCGCCATGCCCGAAGGCTACGTCCAGGAGCGCACCATCTTCTTCA
AGGACGACGGCAACTACAAGACCCGCGCCGAGGTGAAGTTCGAGGGCGACACCCTGGTGAACCGCATCGA
GCTGAAGGGCATCGACTTCAAGGAGGACGGCAACATCCTGGGGCACAAGCTGGAGTACAACTACAACAGC
CACAACGTCTATATCATGGCCGACAAGCAGAAGAACGGCATCAAGGTGAACTTCAAGATCCGCCACAACA
TCGAGGACGGCAGCGTGCAGCTCGCCGACCACTACCAGCAGAACACCCCCATCGGCGACGGCCCCGTGCT
GCTGCCCGACAACCACTACCTGAGCACCCAGTCCGCCCTGAGCAAAGACCCCAACGAGAAGCGCGATCAC
ATGGTCCTGCTGGAGTTCGTGACCGCCTCCGGGATCACTCTCGGCATGGACGAGCTGTACAAGGGCCGGC
CTTAAGGCCTCGAGGGCCAATTAATTAACTCTAGATAACTGATCATAATCAGCCATACCACATTTGTAGA
GGTTTTACTTGCTTTAAAAAACCTCCCACACCTCCCCCTGAACCTGAAACATAAAATGAATGCAATTCGA
ATTTAAATGGATCCGCGGCCGCGAAGGATCTGCGATCGCTCCGGTGCCCGTCAGTGGGCAGAGCGCACAT
CGCCCACAGTCCCCGAGAAGTTGGGGGGAGGGGTCGGCAATTGAACGGGTGCCTAGAGAAGGTGGCGCGG
GGTAAACTGGGAAAGTGATGTCGTGTACTGGCTCCGCCTTTTTCCCGAGGGTGGGGGAGAACCGTATATA
AGTGCAGTAGTCGCCGTGAACGTTCTTTTTCGCAACGGGTTTGCCGCCAGAACACAGCTGAAGCTTCGAG
GGGCTCGCATCTCTCCTTCACGCGCCCGCCGCCCTACCTGAGGCCGCCATCCACGCCGGTTGAGTCGCGT
TCTGCCGCCTCCCGCCTGTGGTGCCTCCTGAACTGCGTCCGCCGTCTAGGTAAGTTTAAAGCTCAGGTCG
AGACCGGGCCTTTGTCCGGCGCTCCCTTGGAGCCTACCTAGACTCAGCCGGCTCTCCACGCTTTGCCTGA
CCCTGCTTGCTCAACTCTACGTCTTTGTTTCGTTTTCTGTTCTGCGCCGTTACAGATCCAAGCTGTGACC
GGCGCCTACGCTAGATGACCGAGTACAAGCCCACGGTGCGCCTCGCCACCCGCGACGACGTCCCCAGGGC
CGTACGCACCCTCGCCGCCGCGTTCGCCGACTACCCCGCCACGCGCCACACCGTCGATCCGGACCGCCAC
ATCGAGCGGGTCACCGAGCTGCAAGAACTCTTCCTCACGCGCGTCGGGCTCGACATCGGCAAGGTGTGGG
TCGCGGACGACGGCGCCGCGGTGGCGGTCTGGACCACGCCGGAGAGCGTCGAAGCGGGGGCGGTGTTCGC
CGAGATCGGCCCGCGCATGGCCGAGTTGAGCGGTTCCCGGCTGGCCGCGCAGCAACAGATGGAAGGCCTC
CTGGCGCCGCACCGGCCCAAGGAGCCCGCGTGGTTCCTGGCCACCGTCGGCGTCTCGCCCGACCACCAGG
GCAAGGGTCTGGGCAGCGCCGTCGTGCTCCCCGGAGTGGAGGCGGCCGAGCGCGCCGGGGTGCCCGCCTT
CCTGGAGACCTCCGCGCCCCGCAACCTCCCCTTCTACGAGCGGCTCGGCTTCACCGTCACCGCCGACGTC
GAGGTGCCCGAAGGACCGCGCACCTGGTGCATGACCCGCAAGCCCGGTGCCTGAGTCGACAATCAACCTC
TGGATTACAAAATTTGTGAAAGATTGACTGGTATTCTTAACTATGTTGCTCCTTTTACGCTATGTGGATA
CGCTGCTTTAATGCCTTTGTATCATGCTATTGCTTCCCGTATGGCTTTCATTTTCTCCTCCTTGTATAAA
TCCTGGTTGCTGTCTCTTTATGAGGAGTTGTGGCCCGTTGTCAGGCAACGTGGCGTGGTGTGCACTGTGT
TTGCTGACGCAACCCCCACTGGTTGGGGCATTGCCACCACCTGTCAGCTCCTTTCCGGGACTTTCGCTTT
CCCCCTCCCTATTGCCACGGCGGAACTCATCGCCGCCTGCCTTGCCCGCTGCTGGACAGGGGCTCGGCTG
TTGGGCACTGACAATTCCGTGGTGTTGTCGGGGAAATCATCGTCCTTTCCTTGGCTGCTCGCCTGTGTTG
CCACCTGGATTCTGCGCGGGACGTCCTTCTGCTACGTCCCTTCGGCCCTCAATCCAGCGGACCTTCCTTC
CCGCGGCCTGCTGCCGGCTCTGCGGCCTCTTCCGCGTCTTCGCCTTCGCCCTCAGACGAGTCGGATCTCC
CTTTGGGCCGCCTCCCCGCCTGGTACCTTTAAGACCAATGACTTACAAGGCAGCTGTAGATCTTAGCCAC
TTTTTAAAAGAAAAGGGGGGACTGGAAGGGCTAATTCACTCCCAACGAAGATAAGATCTGCTTTTTGCTT
GTACTGGGTCTCTCTGGTTAGACCAGATCTGAGCCTGGGAGCTCTCTGGCTAACTAGGGAACCCACTGCT
TAAGCCTCAATAAAGCTTGCCTTGAGTGCTTCAAGTAGTGTGTGCCCGTCTGTTGTGTGACTCTGGTAAC
TAGAGATCCCTCAGACCCTTTTAGTCAGTGTGGAAAATCTCTAGCAGTAGTAGTTCATGTCATCTTATTA
TTCAGTATTTATAACTTGCAAAGAAATGAATATCAGAGAGTGAGAGGAACTTGTTTATTGCAGCTTATAA
TGGTTACAAATAAAGCAATAGCATCACAAATTTCACAAATAAAGCATTTTTTTCACTGCATTCTAGTTGT
GGTTTGTCCAAACTCATCAATGTATCTTATCATGTCTGGCTCTAGCTATCCCGCCCCTAACTCCGCCCAT
CCCGCCCCTAACTCCGCCCAGTTCCGCCCATTCTCCGCCCCATGGCTGACTAATTTTTTTTATTTATGCA
GAGGCCGAGGCCGCCTCGGCCTCTGAGCTATTCCAGAAGTAGTGAGGAGGCTTTTTTGGAGGCCTAGACT
TTTGCAGAGACCAAATTCGTAATCATGTCATAGCTGTTTCCTGTGTGAAATTGTTATCCGCTCACAATTC
CACACAACATACGAGCCGGAAGCATAAAGTGTAAAGCCTGGGGTGCCTAATGAGTGAGCTAACTCACATT
AATTGCGTTGCGCTCACTGCCCGCTTTCCAGTCGGGAAACCTGTCGTGCCAGCTGCATTAATGAATCGGC
CAACGCGCGGGGAGAGGCGGTTTGCGTATTGGGCGCTCTTCCGCTTCCTCGCTCACTGACTCGCTGCGCT
CGGTCGTTCGGCTGCGGCGAGCGGTATCAGCTCACTCAAAGGCGGTAATACGGTTATCCACAGAATCAGG
GGATAACGCAGGAAAGAACATGTGAGCAAAAGGCCAGCAAAAGGCCAGGAACCGTAAAAAGGCCGCGTTG
CTGGCGTTTTTCCATAGGCTCCGCCCCCCTGACGAGCATCACAAAAATCGACGCTCAAGTCAGAGGTGGC
GAAACCCGACAGGACTATAAAGATACCAGGCGTTTCCCCCTGGAAGCTCCCTCGTGCGCTCTCCTGTTCC
GACCCTGCCGCTTACCGGATACCTGTCCGCCTTTCTCCCTTCGGGAAGCGTGGCGCTTTCTCATAGCTCA
CGCTGTAGGTATCTCAGTTCGGTGTAGGTCGTTCGCTCCAAGCTGGGCTGTGTGCACGAACCCCCCGTTC
AGCCCGACCGCTGCGCCTTATCCGGTAACTATCGTCTTGAGTCCAACCCGGTAAGACACGACTTATCGCC
ACTGGCAGCAGCCACTGGTAACAGGATTAGCAGAGCGAGGTATGTAGGCGGTGCTACAGAGTTCTTGAAG
TGGTGGCCTAACTACGGCTACACTAGAAGAACAGTATTTGGTATCTGCGCTCTGCTGAAGCCAGTTACCT
TCGGAAAAAGAGTTGGTAGCTCTTGATCCGGCAAACAAACCACCGCTGGTAGCGGTGGTTTTTTTGTTTG
CAAGCAGCAGATTACGCGCAGAAAAAAAGGATCTCAAGAAGATCCTTTGATCTTTTCTACGGGGTCTGAC
GCTCAGTGGAACGAAAACTCACGTTAAGGGATTTTGGTCATGAGATTATCAAAAAGGATCTTCACCTAGA
TCCTTTTAAATTAAAAATGAAGTTTTAAATCAATCTAAAGTATATATGAGTAAACTTGGTCTGACAGTTA
CCAATGCTTAATCAGTGAGGCACCTATCTCAGCGATCTGTCTATTTCGTTCATCCATAGTTGCCTGACTC
CCCGTCGTGTAGATAACTACGATACGGGAGGGCTTACCATCTGGCCCCAGTGCTGCAATGATACCGCGAG
ACCCACGCTCACCGGCTCCAGATTTATCAGCAATAAACCAGCCAGCCGGAAGGGCCGAGCGCAGAAGTGG
TCCTGCAACTTTATCCGCCTCCATCCAGTCTATTAATTGTTGCCGGGAAGCTAGAGTAAGTAGTTCGCCA
GTTAATAGTTTGCGCAACGTTGTTGCCATTGCTACAGGCATCGTGGTGTCACGCTCGTCGTTTGGTATGG
CTTCATTCAGCTCCGGTTCCCAACGATCAAGGCGAGTTACATGATCCCCCATGTTGTGCAAAAAAGCGGT
TAGCTCCTTCGGTCCTCCGATCGTTGTCAGAAGTAAGTTGGCCGCAGTGTTATCACTCATGGTTATGGCA
GCACTGCATAATTCTCTTACTGTCATGCCATCCGTAAGATGCTTTTCTGTGACTGGTGAGTACTCAACCA
AGTCATTCTGAGAATAGTGTATGCGGCGACCGAGTTGCTCTTGCCCGGCGTCAATACGGGATAATACCGC
GCCACATAGCAGAACTTTAAAAGTGCTCATCATTGGAAAACGTTCTTCGGGGCGAAAACTCTCAAGGATC
TTACCGCTGTTGAGATCCAGTTCGATGTAACCCACTCGTGCACCCAACTGATCTTCAGCATCTTTTACTT
TCACCAGCGTTTCTGGGTGAGCAAAAACAGGAAGGCAAAATGCCGCAAAAAAGGGAATAAGGGCGACACG
GAAATGTTGAATACTCATACTCTTCCTTTTTCAATATTATTGAAGCATTTATCAGGGTTATTGTCTCATG
AGCGGATACATATTTGAATGTATTTAGAAAAATAAACAAATAGGGGTTCCGCGCACATTTCCCCGAAAAG
TGCCACCTGACGTCTAAGAAACCATTATTATCATGACATTAACCTATAAAAATAGGCGTATCACGAGGCC
CTTTCGTCTCGCGCGTTTCGGTGATGACGGTGAAAACCTCTGACACATGCAGCTCCCGGAGACGGTCACA
GCTTGTCTGTAAGCGGATGCCGGGAGCAGACAAGCCCGTCAGGGCGCGTCAGCGGGTGTTGGCGGGTGTC
GGGGCTGGCTTAACTATGCGGCATCAGAGCAGATTGTACTGAGAGTGCACCATATGCGGTGTGAAATACC
GCACAGATGCGTAAGGAGAAAATACCGCATCAGGCGCCATTCGCCATTCAGGCTGCGCAACTGTTGGGAA
GGGCGATCGGTGCGGGCCTCTTCGCTATTACGCCAGCTGGCGAAAGGGGGATGTGCTGCAAGGCGATTAA
GTTGGGTAACGCCAGGGTTTTCCCAGTCACGACGTTGTAAAACGACGGCCAGTGCCAAGCTGACGCGTGT
AGTCTTATGCAATACTCTTGTAGTCTTGCAACATGGTAACGATGAGTTAGCAACATGCCTTACAAGGAGA
GAAAAAGCACCGTGCATGCCGATTGGTGGAAGTAAGGTGGTACGATCGTGCCTTATTAGGAAGGCAACAG
ACGGGTCTGACATGGATTGGACGAACCACTGAATTGCCGCATTGCAGAGATATTGTATTTAAGTGCCTAG
CTCGATACATAAACGGGTCTCTCTGGTTAGACCAGATCTGAGCCTGGGAGCTCTCTGGCTAACTAGGGAA
CCCACTGCTTAAGCCTCAATAAAGCTTGCCTTGAGTGCTTCAAGTAGTGTGTGCCCGTCTGTTGTGTGAC
TCTGGTAACTAGAGATCCCTCAGACCCTTTTAGTCAGTGTGGAAAATCTCTAGCAGTGGCGCCCGAACAG
GGACTTGAAAGCGAAAGGGAAACCAGAGGAGCTCTCTCGACGCAGGACTCGGCTTGCTGAAGCGCGCACG
GCAAGAGGCGAGGGGCGGCGACTGGTGAGTACGCCAAAAATTTTGACTAGCGGAGGCTAGAAGGAGAGAG
ATGGGTGCGAGAGCGTCAGTATTAAGCGGGGGAGAATTAGATCGCGATGGGAAAAAATTCGGTTAAGGCC
AGGGGGAAAGAAAAAATATAAATTAAAACATATAGTATGGGCAAGCAGGGAGCTAGAACGATTCGCAGTT
AATCCTGGCCTGTTAGAAACATCAGAAGGCTGTAGACAAATACTGGGACAGCTACAACCATCCCTTCAGA
CAGGATCAGAAGAACTTAGATCATTATATAATACAGTAGCAACCCTCTATTGTGTGCATCAAAGGATAGA
GATAAAAGACACCAAGGAAGCTTTAGACAAGATAGAGGAAGAGCAAAACAAAAGTAAGACCACCGCACAG
CAAGCGGCCACTGATCTTCAGACCTGGAGGAGGAGATATGAGGGACAATTGGAGAAGTGAATTATATAAA
TATAAAGTAGTAAAAATTGAACCATTAGGAGTAGCACCCACCAAGGCAAAGAGAAGAGTGGTGCAGAGAG
AAAAAAGAGCAGTGGGAATAGGAGCTTTGTTCCTTGGGTTCTTGGGAGCAGCAGGAAGCACTATGGGCGC
AGCGTCAATGACGCTGACGGTACAGGCCAGACAATTATTGTCTGGTATAGTGCAGCAGCAGAACAATTTG
CTGAGGGCTATTGAGGCGCAACAGCATCTGTTGCAACTCACAGTCTGGGGCATCAAGCAGCTCCAGGCAA
GAATCCTGGCTGTGGAAAGATACCTAAAGGATCAACAGCTCCTGGGGATTTGGGGTTGCTCTGGAAAACT
CATTTGCACCACTGCTGTGCCTTGGAATGCTAGTTGGAGTAATAAATCTCTGGAACAGATTTGGAATCAC
ACGACCTGGATGGAGTGGGACAGAGAAATTAACAATTACACAAGCTTAATACACTCCTTAATTGAAGAAT
CGCAAAACCAGCAAGAAAAGAATGAACAAGAATTATTGGAATTAGATAAATGGGCAAGTTTGTGGAATTG
GTTTAACATAACAAATTGGCTGTGGTATATAAAATTATTCATAATGATAGTAGGAGGCTTGGTAGGTTTA
AGAATAGTTTTTGCTGTACTTTCTATAGTGAATAGAGTTAGGCAGGGATATTCACCATTATCGTTTCAGA
CCCACCTCCCAACCCCGAGGGGACCCGACAGGCCCGAAGGAATAGAAGAAGAAGGTGGAGAGAGAGACAG
AGACAGATCCATTCGATTAGTGAACGGATCTCGACGGTATCGGTTAACTTTTAAAAGAAAAGGGGGGATT
GGGGGGTACAGTGCAGGGGAAAGAATAGTAGACATAATAGCAACAGACATACAAACTAAAGAATTACAAA
AACAAATTACAAAATTCAAAATTTTATCGATACTAGTATTATGCCCAGTACATGACCTTATGGGACTTTC
CTACTTGGCAG
