>Addgene plasmid #65258 | pCDH_Str-KDEL_ManII-SBP-EGFP | addgene partial sequence | sequence record 115714 | IRES-F 5'-TGGCTCTCCTCAAGCGTATT-3'
ATTGTATGGGATCTGATCTGGGGCCTCGGTGCACATGCTTTACATGTGTTTAGTCGAGGTTAAAAAAACG
TCTAGGCCCCCCGAACCACGGGGACGTGGTTTTCCTTTGAAAAACACGATGATAAGCTTGCCACAACCCG
GGAGGCGCGCCATGAAGTTAAGTCGCCAGTTCACCGTGTTTGGCAGCGCGATCTTCTGCGTCGTAATCTT
CTCACTCTACCTGATGCTGGACAGGGGTCACTTGGACTACCCTCGGGGCCCGCGCCAGGAGGGCTCCTTT
CCGCAGGGCCAGCTTTCAATATTGCAAGAAAAGATTGACCATTTGGAGCGTTTGCTCGCTGAGAACAACG
AGATTATCTCAAATATCAGAGACTCAGTCATCAACCTGAGCGAGTCTGTGGAGGACGGCCCGCGGGGGTC
ACCAGGCAACGCCAGCCAAGGCTCCATCCACCTCCACTCGCCACAGTTGGCCCTGCAGGCTGACCCCAGA
GACTGTTTGGATCCCACCGGTCGCCACCGGAATTCCATGGACGAGAAGACCACTGGTTGGCGAGGTGGAC
ACGTTGTTGAAGGACTGGCTGGGGAACTTGAACAACTTCGTGCACGACTGGAGCATCACCCACAAGGTCA
ACGTGAACCACCTGCA
