>Addgene plasmid #65258 | pCDH_Str-KDEL_ManII-SBP-EGFP | addgene partial sequence | sequence record 115715 | EF1a-R 5'-CACGGCGACTACTGCACTTA-3'
CGGAGCCAGTACACGACATCACTTTCCCAGTTTACCCCGCGCCACCTTCTCTAGGCACCCGTTCAATTGC
CGACCCCTCCCCCCAACTTCTCGGGGACTGTGGGCGATGTGCGCTCTGCCCACTGACGGGCACCGGAGCG
ATCGCAGATCCTTCGCGGCCGCGGATCCATTTAAATTCGAATTGCATTCATTTTATGTTTCAGGTTCAGG
GGGAGGTGTGGGAGGTTTTTTAAAGCAAGTAAAACCTCTACAAATGTGGTATGGCTGATTATGATCAGTT
ATCTAGAGTTAATTAATTGGCCCTCGAGGCCTTAAGGCCGGCCCTTGTACAGCTCGTCCATGCCGAGAGT
GATCCCGGAGGCGGTCACGAACTCCAGCAGGACCATGTGATCGCGCTTCTCGTTGGGGTCTTTGCTCAGG
GCGGACTGGGTGCTCAGGTAGTGGTTGTCGGGCAGCAGCACGGGGCCGTCGCCGATGGGGGTGTTCTGCT
GGTAGTGGTCGGCGAGCTGCACGCTGCCGTCCTCGATGTTGTGGCGGATCTTGAAGTTCACCTTGATGCC
GTTCTTCTGCTTGTCGGCCATGATATAGACGTTGTGGCTGTTGTAGTTGTACTCCAGCTTGTGCCCCAGG
ATGTTGCCGTCCTCCTTGAAGTCGATGCCCTTCAGCTCGATGCGGTTCACCA
